>Addgene plasmid #82160 | pDONR223_RELA_WT | addgene full sequence | sequence record 163312 | Addgene NGS result
GGCAGTTCCCTACTCTCGCGTTAACGCTAGCATGGATGTTTTCCCAGTCACGACGTTGTAAAACGACGGC
CAGTCTTAAGCTCGGGCCCCAAATAATGATTTTATTTTGACTGATAGTGACCTGTTCGTTGCAACAAATT
GATGAGCAATGCTTTTTTATAATGCCAACTTTGTACAAAAAAGTTGGCACCATGGACGAACTGTTCCCCC
TCATCTTCCCGGCAGAGCCAGCCCAGGCCTCTGGCCCCTATGTGGAGATCATTGAGCAGCCCAAGCAGCG
GGGCATGCGCTTCCGCTACAAGTGCGAGGGGCGCTCCGCGGGCAGCATCCCAGGCGAGAGGAGCACAGAT
ACCACCAAGACCCACCCCACCATCAAGATCAATGGCTACACAGGACCAGGGACAGTGCGCATCTCCCTGG
TCACCAAGGACCCTCCTCACCGGCCTCACCCCCACGAGCTTGTAGGAAAGGACTGCCGGGATGGCTTCTA
TGAGGCTGAGCTCTGCCCGGACCGCTGCATCCACAGTTTCCAGAACCTGGGAATCCAGTGTGTGAAGAAG
CGGGACCTGGAGCAGGCTATCAGTCAGCGCATCCAGACCAACAACAACCCCTTCCAAGTTCCTATAGAAG
AGCAGCGTGGGGACTACGACCTGAATGCTGTGCGGCTCTGCTTCCAGGTGACAGTGCGGGACCCATCAGG
CAGGCCCCTCCGCCTGCCGCCTGTCCTTTCTCATCCCATCTTTGACAATCGTGCCCCCAACACTGCCGAG
CTCAAGATCTGCCGAGTGAACCGAAACTCTGGCAGCTGCCTCGGTGGGGATGAGATCTTCCTACTGTGTG
ACAAGGTGCAGAAAGAGGACATTGAGGTGTATTTCACGGGACCAGGCTGGGAGGCCCGAGGCTCCTTTTC
GCAAGCTGATGTGCACCGACAAGTGGCCATTGTGTTCCGGACCCCTCCCTACGCAGACCCCAGCCTGCAG
GCTCCTGTGCGTGTCTCCATGCAGCTGCGGCGGCCTTCCGACCGGGAGCTCAGTGAGCCCATGGAATTCC
AGTACCTGCCAGATACAGACGATCGTCACCGGATTGAGGAGAAACGTAAAAGGACATATGAGACCTTCAA
GAGCATCATGAAGAAGAGTCCTTTCAGCGGACCCACCGACCCCCGGCCTCCACCTCGACGCATTGCTGTG
CCTTCCCGCAGCTCAGCTTCTGTCCCCAAGCCAGCACCCCAGCCCTATCCCTTTACGTCATCCCTGAGCA
CCATCAACTATGATGAGTTTCCCACCATGGTGTTTCCTTCTGGGCAGATCAGCCAGGCCTCGGCCTTGGC
CCCGGCCCCTCCCCAAGTCCTGCCCCAGGCTCCAGCCCCTGCCCCTGCTCCAGCCATGGTATCAGCTCTG
GCCCAGAGGCCCCCCGACCCAGCTCCTGCTCCACTGGGGGCCCCGGGGCTCCCCAATGGCCTCCTTTCAG
GAGATGAAGACTTCTCCTCCATTGCGGACATGGACTTCTCAGCCCTGCTGAGTCAGATCAGCTCCTAATT
GCCAACTTTCTTGTACAAAGTTGGCATTATAAGAAAGCATTGCTTATCAATTTGTTGCAACGAACAGGTC
ACTATCAGTCAAAATAAAATCATTATTTGCCATCCAGCTGATATCCCCTATAGTGAGTCGTATTACATGG
TCATAGCTGTTTCCTGGCAGCTCTGGCCCGTGTCTCAAAATCTCTGATGTTACATTGCACAAGATAAAAA
TATATCATCATGCCTCCTCTAGACCAGCCAGGACAGAAATGCCTCGACTTCGCTGCTACCCAAGGTTGCC
GGGTGACGCACACCGTGGAAACGGATGAAGGCACGAACCCAGTGGACATAAGCCTGTTCGGTTCGTAAGC
TGTAATGCAAGTAGCGTATGCGCTCACGCAACTGGTCCAGAACCTTGACCGAACGCAGCGGTGGTAACGG
CGCAGTGGCGGTTTTCATGGCTTGTTATGACTGTTTTTTTGGGGTACAGTCTATGCCTCGGGCATCCAAG
CAGCAAGCGCGTTACGCCGTGGGTCGATGTTTGATGTTATGGAGCAGCAACGATGTTACGCAGCAGGGCA
GTCGCCCTAAAACAAAGTTAAACATTATGAGGGAAGCGGTGATCGCCGAAGTATCGACTCAACTATCAGA
GGTAGTTGGCGTCATCGAGCGCCATCTCGAACCGACGTTGCTGGCCGTACATTTGTACGGCTCCGCAGTG
GATGGCGGCCTGAAGCCACACAGTGATATTGATTTGCTGGTTACGGTGACCGTAAGGCTTGATGAAACAA
CGCGGCGAGCTTTGATCAACGACCTTTTGGAAACTTCGGCTTCCCCTGGAGAGAGCGAGATTCTCCGCGC
TGTAGAAGTCACCATTGTTGTGCACGACGACATCATTCCGTGGCGTTATCCAGCTAAGCGCGAACTGCAA
TTTGGAGAATGGCAGCGCAATGACATTCTTGCAGGTATCTTCGAGCCAGCCACGATCGACATTGATCTGG
CTATCTTGCTGACAAAAGCAAGAGAACATAGCGTTGCCTTGGTAGGTCCAGCGGCGGAGGAACTCTTTGA
TCCGGTTCCTGAACAGGATCTATTTGAGGCGCTAAATGAAACCTTAACGCTATGGAACTCGCCGCCCGAC
TGGGCTGGCGATGAGCGAAATGTAGTGCTTACGTTGTCCCGCATTTGGTACAGCGCAGTAACCGGCAAAA
TCGCGCCGAAGGATGTCGCTGCCGACTGGGCAATGGAGCGCCTGCCGGCCCAGTATCAGCCCGTCATACT
TGAAGCTAGACAGGCTTATCTTGGACAAGAAGAAGATCGCTTGGCCTCGCGCGCAGATCAGTTGGAAGAA
TTTGTCCACTACGTGAAAGGCGAGATCACCAAGGTAGTCGGCAAATAACCCTCGAGCCACCCATGACCAA
AATCCCTTAACGTGAGTTACGCGTCGTTCCACTGAGCGTCAGACCCCGTAGAAAAGATCAAAGGATCTTC
TTGAGATCCTTTTTTTCTGCGCGTAATCTGCTGCTTGCAAACAAAAAAACCACCGCTACCAGCGGTGGTT
TGTTTGCCGGATCAAGAGCTACCAACTCTTTTTCCGAAGGTAACTGGCTTCAGCAGAGCGCAGATACCAA
ATACTGTTCTTCTAGTGTAGCCGTAGTTAGGCCACCACTTCAAGAACTCTGTAGCACCGCCTACATACCT
CGCTCTGCTAATCCTGTTACCAGTGGCTGCTGCCAGTGGCGATAAGTCGTGTCTTACCGGGTTGGACTCA
AGACGATAGTTACCGGATAAGGCGCAGCGGTCGGGCTGAACGGGGGGTTCGTGCACACAGCCCAGCTTGG
AGCGAACGACCTACACCGAACTGAGATACCTACAGCGTGAGCTATGAGAAAGCGCCACGCTTCCCGAAGG
GAGAAAGGCGGACAGGTATCCGGTAAGCGGCAGGGTCGGAACAGGAGAGCGCACGAGGGAGCTTCCAGGG
GGAAACGCCTGGTATCTTTATAGTCCTGTCGGGTTTCGCCACCTCTGACTTGAGCGTCGATTTTTGTGAT
GCTCGTCAGGGGGGCGGAGCCTATGGAAAAACGCCAGCAACGCGGCCTTTTTACGGTTCCTGGCCTTTTG
CTGGCCTTTTGCTCACATGTTCTTTCCTGCGTTATCCCCTGATTCTGTGGATAACCGTATTACCGCCTTT
GAGTGAGCTGATACCGCTCGCCGCAGCCGAACGACCGAGCGCAGCGAGTCAGTGAGCGAGGAAGCGGAAG
AGCGCCCAATACGCAAACCGCCTCTCCCCGCGCGTTGGCCGATTCATTAATGCAGCTGGCACGACAGGTT
TCCCGACTGGAAAGCGGGCAGTGAGCGCAACGCAATTAATACGCGTACCGCTAGCCAGGAAGAGTTTGTA
GAAACGCAAAAAGGCCATCCGTCAGGATGGCCTTCTGCTTAGTTTGATGCCTGGCAGTTTATGGCGGGCG
TCCTGCCCGCCACCCTCCGGGCCGTTGCTTCACAACGTTCAAATCCGCTCCCGGCGGATTTGTCCTACTC
AGGAGAGCGTTCACCGACAAACAACAGATAAAACGAAAGGCCCAGTCTTCCGACTGAGCCTTTCGTTTTA
TTTGATGCCT
Features (pLannotate 1.2.2; 12 found; start..end, strand, type, name):
     38..74      -  CDS            lacZα (fragment): LacZα fragment of β-galactosidase; lacZ fragment
     91..186     +  protein_bind   attL3: mutant version of attL; recombination site for the Gateway® LR reaction LR Clonase™
    192..1535    +  CDS            RELA (fragment): TF65_HUMAN - Also known as NFKB3. Experimental evidence at protein level: Swiss-Prot protein existence level 1. NF-kappa-B is a pleiotropic transcription factor present in almost all cell types and is the endpoint of a series of signal transduction events that are initiated by a vast array of stimuli related to many biological processes such as inflammation, immunity, differentiation, cell growth, tumorigenesis and apoptosis. NF-kappa-B is a homo- or heterodimeric complex formed by the Rel-like domain- containing proteins RELA/p65, RELB, NFKB1/p105, NFKB1/p50, REL and NFKB2/p52. The heterodime
   1543..1638    -  protein_bind   attL3: mutant version of attL; recombination site for the Gateway® LR reaction LR Clonase™
   1657..1675    -  promoter       T7 promoter: promoter for bacteriophage T7 RNA polymerase
   1865..1888    +  promoter       Pc promoter (fragment): intI1 (promoter lies within the coding sequence); class 1 integron promoter
   2064..2120    +  CDS            GmR (fragment): gentamycin acetyltransferase; aacC1; confers resistance to gentamycin
   2127..2918    +  CDS            SmR: aminoglycoside adenylyltransferase (Murphy, 1985); aadA; confers resistance to spectinomycin and streptomycin
   3011..3599    +  rep_origin     ori: high-copy-number ColE1/pMB1/pBR322/pUC origin of replication
   3782..3874    +  CDS            lacI (fragment): lac repressor; lacI; The lac repressor binds to the lac operator to inhibit transcription in E. coli. This inhibition can be relieved by adding lactose or isopropyl-β-D-thiogalactopyranoside (IPTG).
   3929..3956    -  terminator     rrnB T2 terminator: transcription terminator T2 from the E. coli rrnB gene
   4088..4131    +  terminator     rrnB T1 terminator: Escherichia coli rrnB; transcription terminator T1 from the E. coli rrnB gene
