[The description below was written by a language model from this plasmid's Addgene catalogue record and pLannotate feature annotations shown in this document.]
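Description:
pDONR223_RELA_WT is a Gateway entry clone built in the Invitrogen pDONR223 backbone and carrying the wild-type human RELA open reading frame, which encodes the p65 subunit of the NF-κB transcription factor family. It is a bacterial propagation plasmid of about 4.1 kb, maintained at high copy through a ColE1/pUC-type origin and selected with spectinomycin by the aadA (SmR) aminoglycoside adenylyltransferase gene. The annotation places this gene downstream of a class 1 integron Pc promoter fragment and a short remnant of a gentamicin resistance gene. Small lacZα and lacI fragments and the rrnB T1 and T2 terminators are backbone remnants. The terminators help insulate the cloning region from read-through transcription.

The RELA coding sequence is flanked on both sides by attL recombination sites. The automated annotation labels both as attL3, which may simply reflect its closest database match rather than the true site identities. No promoter drives the insert, so the plasmid is not itself an expression construct. A T7 promoter lies just outside the downstream att site, oriented toward the insert on the reverse strand. The ORF is in the "closed" configuration, with a stop codon immediately after the coding sequence, so it yields native or N-terminally tagged protein after transfer but cannot be fused to C-terminal tags. The feature table annotates RELA as a fragment relative to the reference protein, which may reflect the particular transcript isoform cited in the record.

As part of the Target Accelerator Plasmid Collection, the clone serves as the wild-type reference for LR Clonase transfer into destination vectors, supporting functional comparisons with cancer-associated variant alleles.
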