Addgene plasmid #82160: pDONR223_RELA_WT
Purpose: Gateway Donor vector containing RELA , part of the Target Accelerator Plasmid Collection.
Depositing lab: Jesse Boehm & William Hahn & David Root. Depositing organization: Broad Institute. Publication: Systematic Functional Interrogation of Rare Cancer Variants Identifies Oncogenic Alleles. Kim E, Ilic N, Shrestha Y, Zou L, Kamburov A, Zhu C, Yang X, Lubonja R, Tran N, Nguyen C, Lawrence MS, Piccioni F, Bagul M, Doench JG, Chouinard CR, Wu X, Hogstrom L, Natoli T, Tamayo P, Horn H, Corsello SM, Lage K, Root DE, Subramanian A, Golub TR, Getz G, Boehm JS, Hahn WC. Cancer Discov. 2016 Jul;6(7):714-26. doi: 10.1158/2159-8290.CD-16-0160. Epub 2016 May 4. PubMed 27147599.
Backbone
  Vector backbone: pDONR223
  Backbone manufacturer: Invitrogen
  Backbone size w/o insert (bp): 2790
  Vector type: Gateway Entry vector
Growth in bacteria
  Bacterial resistance: Spectinomycin, 50 μg/mL
  Growth temperature: 37°C
  Growth strain: DH5alpha
  Copy number: High Copy
Gene/Insert
  Gene/Insert name: RELA
  Species: H. sapiens (human)
  GenBank ID: NM_001243985.1
  Entrez Gene: RELA (a.k.a. AIF3BL3, CMCU, NFKB3, p65)
  Promoter: None
  Cloning method: Gateway Cloning
  Sequencing primers: 5′ M13pUC-fwd; 3′ M13-Rev
Terms and licenses: Academic/Nonprofit Terms; Industry Terms: Not Available to Industry
Depositor comments: Closed state: stop codon immediately follows insert Supporting reference: Systematic morphological profiling of human gene and allele function via Cell Painting. Rohban MH, et al. Elife. 2017, Mar 18;6. pii: e24060. PubMed PMID 28315521
How to cite: pDONR223_RELA_WT was a gift from Jesse Boehm & William Hahn & David Root (Addgene plasmid # 82160 ; http://n2t.net/addgene:82160 ; RRID:Addgene_82160)
