>Addgene plasmid #82160 | pDONR223_RELA_WT | depositor partial sequence | sequence record 155531 | Insert sequence
ATGGACGAACTGTTCCCCCTCATCTTCCCGGCAGAGCCAGCCCAGGCCTCTGGCCCCTATGTGGAGATCA
TTGAGCAGCCCAAGCAGCGGGGCATGCGCTTCCGCTACAAGTGCGAGGGGCGCTCCGCGGGCAGCATCCC
AGGCGAGAGGAGCACAGATACCACCAAGACCCACCCCACCATCAAGATCAATGGCTACACAGGACCAGGG
ACAGTGCGCATCTCCCTGGTCACCAAGGACCCTCCTCACCGGCCTCACCCCCACGAGCTTGTAGGAAAGG
ACTGCCGGGATGGCTTCTATGAGGCTGAGCTCTGCCCGGACCGCTGCATCCACAGTTTCCAGAACCTGGG
AATCCAGTGTGTGAAGAAGCGGGACCTGGAGCAGGCTATCAGTCAGCGCATCCAGACCAACAACAACCCC
TTCCAAGTTCCTATAGAAGAGCAGCGTGGGGACTACGACCTGAATGCTGTGCGGCTCTGCTTCCAGGTGA
CAGTGCGGGACCCATCAGGCAGGCCCCTCCGCCTGCCGCCTGTCCTTTCTCATCCCATCTTTGACAATCG
TGCCCCCAACACTGCCGAGCTCAAGATCTGCCGAGTGAACCGAAACTCTGGCAGCTGCCTCGGTGGGGGA
TGAGATCTTCCTACTGTGTGACAAGGTGCAGAAAGAGGACATTGAGGTGTATTTCACGGGACCAGGCTGG
GAGGCCCGAGGCTCCTTTTCGCAAGCTGATGTGCACCGACAAGTGGCCATTGTGTTCCGGACCCCTCCCT
ACGCAGACCCAGCCTGCAGGCTCCTGTGCGTGTCTCCATGCAGCTGCGGCGGCCTTCCGACCGGGAGCTC
AGTGAGCCCATGGAATTCCAGTACCTGCCAGATACAGACGATCGTCACCGGATTGAGGAGAAACGTAAAA
GGACATATGAGACCTTCAAGAGCATCATGAAGAAGAGTCCTTTCAGCGGACCCACCGACCCCCGGCCTCC
ACCTCGACGCATTGCTGTGCCTTCCCGCAGCTCAGCTTCTGTCCCCAAGCCAGCACCCCAGCCCTATCCC
TTTACGTCATCCCTGAGCACCATCAACTATGATGAGTTTCCCACCATGGTGTTTCCTTCTGGGCAGATCA
GCCAGGCCTCGGCCTTGGCCCCGGCCCCTCCCCAAGTCCTGCCCCAGGCTCCAGCCCCTGCCCCTGCTCC
AGCCATGGTATCAGCTCTGGCCCAGAGGCCCCCCGACCCAGCTCCTGCTCCACTGGGGGCCCCGGGGCTC
CCCAATGGCCTCCTTTCAGGAGATGAAGACTTCTCCTCCATTGCGGACATGGACTTCTCAGCCCTGCTGA
GTCAGATCAGCTCC
